Addgene plasmid #85147: Bsrs078-LasR
Purpose: Constitutively expresses LasR
Depositing lab: Jeff Hasty. Depositing organization: University of California, San Diego (UCSD). Publication: Quorum Sensing Communication Modules for Microbial Consortia. Scott SR, Hasty J. ACS Synth Biol. 2016 Sep 16;5(9):969-77. doi: 10.1021/acssynbio.5b00286. Epub 2016 May 19. PubMed 27172092.
Backbone
  Vector backbone: pBjk2807
Growth in bacteria
  Bacterial resistance: Spectinomycin, 50 μg/mL
  Growth temperature: 37°C
  Growth strain: DIAL Strain (pir)
  Copy number: Unknown
Gene/Insert
  Gene/Insert name: LasR
Terms and licenses: Academic/Nonprofit Terms; Industry Terms: Not Available to Industry
Depositor comments: Please note that this plasmid may require a unique bacterial strain, so make sure to confirm that you can also obtain the appropriate growth strain. Please contact us or contact our distributors if you have any questions.
How to cite: Bsrs078-LasR was a gift from Jeff Hasty (Addgene plasmid # 85147 ; http://n2t.net/addgene:85147 ; RRID:Addgene_85147)
