[The description below was written by a language model from this plasmid's Addgene catalogue record and pLannotate feature annotations shown in this document.]
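Description:
Bsrs078-LasR is a small bacterial expression plasmid (about 3.3 kb) built on the pBjk2807 backbone and intended to supply the quorum-sensing regulator LasR constitutively in E. coli. It replicates from the R6K γ origin, which functions only when the R6K initiator protein pi is provided in trans. This explains why the record specifies a pir-carrying DIAL strain for propagation and warns that a special host may be needed. Copy number is listed as unknown. Selection is by spectinomycin, conferred by an aadA (SmR) aminoglycoside adenylyltransferase gene that also gives streptomycin resistance. A fragment of the class 1 integron Pc promoter and a short remnant of a gentamicin acetyltransferase gene lie upstream of it, apparently leftovers of the integron-derived marker cassette.

The payload is the lasR coding sequence from Pseudomonas aeruginosa PAO1, a transcriptional activator that binds the PAI autoinducer signal and turns on target genes such as lasB. A sequence annotated as the trc promoter, a strong trp/lac UV5 hybrid, sits upstream of the gene, and the cassette ends in tandem rrnB T1 and T7Te terminators. The feature table shows no lacI gene, in keeping with the stated constitutive expression. The expression unit is flanked by two sites in opposite orientation, both annotated as attL2 Gateway recombination sites, and a T7 promoter and a small lacZα fragment are also detected as vector remnants. The plasmid was deposited as part of a study of quorum-sensing communication modules for microbial consortia. There it would serve as the receiver component, although the record does not describe any paired LasR-responsive promoter or reporter construct.
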