Features (pLannotate 1.2.2; 13 found; start..end, strand, type, name):
     10..109     +  protein_bind   attL2: mutant version of attL; recombination site for the Gateway® LR reaction LR Clonase™
    132..169     -  terminator     bacterial terminator (fragment): putative bacterial transcription terminator
    370..399     +  promoter       trc promoter: strong E. coli promoter; hybrid between the trp and lac UV5 promoters
    492..1208    +  CDS            lasR: LASR_PSEAE - Experimental evidence at protein level: Swiss-Prot protein existence level 1. Transcriptional activator of elastase structural gene (LasB). Binds to the PAI autoinducer. From Pseudomonas aeruginosa (strain ATCC 15692 / DSM 22644 / CIP 104116 / JCM 14847 / LMG 12228 / 1C / PRS 101 / PAO1).
   1244..1315    +  terminator     rrnB T1 terminator: transcription terminator T1 from the E. coli rrnB gene
   1331..1358    +  terminator     T7Te terminator: phage T7 early transcription terminator
   1470..1569    -  protein_bind   attL2: mutant version of attL; recombination site for the Gateway® LR reaction LR Clonase™
   1587..1605    -  promoter       T7 promoter: promoter for bacteriophage T7 RNA polymerase
   1795..1818    +  promoter       Pc promoter (fragment): intI1 (promoter lies within the coding sequence); class 1 integron promoter
   1994..2050    +  CDS            GmR (fragment): gentamycin acetyltransferase; aacC1; confers resistance to gentamycin
   2057..2848    +  CDS            SmR: aminoglycoside adenylyltransferase (Murphy, 1985); aadA; confers resistance to spectinomycin and streptomycin
   2877..3233    +  rep_origin     R6K γ ori: γ replication origin from E. coli plasmid R6K; requires the R6K initiator protein pi for replication
   3271..3288    -  CDS            lacZα (fragment): LacZα fragment of β-galactosidase; lacZ fragment
>Addgene plasmid #85147 | Bsrs078-LasR | depositor full sequence | sequence record 172452 | Bsrs078-LasR sequence 3294 bps
CTCGGGCCCCAAATAATGATTTTATTTTGACTGATAGTGACCTGTTCGTTGCAACAAATTGATGAGCAAT
GCTTTTTTATAATGCCAACTTTGTACAAGAAAGCTGGGTCGAATTGGTATCACGAGGCAGAATTTCAGAT
AAAAAAAATCCTTAGCTTTCGCTAAGGATCTGAAGTGGAATTCATGAGATCTGAATTCAAAAGATCTTAA
GTAAGTAAGAGTATACGTATATCGGCTAATAACGTATTAAGGCGCTTCGGCGCCTTTTTTTATGGGGGTA
TTTTCATCCCAATCCACACGTCCAACGCACAGCAAACACCACGTCGACCCTATCAGCTGCGTGCTTTCTA
TGAGTCGTTGCTGCATAACTTGACAATTAATCATCCGGCTCGTATAATGTGTGGAAGGGCCCAAGTTCAC
TTAAAAAGGAGATCAACAATGAAAGCAATTTTCGTACTGAAACATCTTAATCATGCTGGGGAGGGTTTCT
AATGGCCTTGGTTGACGGTTTTCTTGAGCTGGAACGCTCAAGTGGAAAATTGGAGTGGAGCGCCATCCTG
CAGAAGATGGCGAGCGACCTTGGATTCTCGAAGATCCTGTTCGGCCTGTTGCCTAAGGACAGCCAGGACT
ACGAGAACGCCTTCATCGTCGGCAACTACCCGGCCGCCTGGCGCGAGCATTACGACCGGGCTGGCTACGC
GCGGGTCGACCCGACGGTCAGTCACTGTACCCAGAGCGTACTGCCGATTTTCTGGGAACCGTCCATCTAC
CAGACGCGAAAGCAGCACGAGTTCTTCGAGGAAGCCTCGGCCGCCGGCCTGGTGTATGGGCTGACCATGC
CGCTGCATGGTGCTCGCGGCGAACTCGGCGCGCTGAGCCTCAGCGTGGAAGCGGAAAACCGGGCCGAGGC
CAACCGTTTCATGGAGTCGGTCCTGCCGACCCTGTGGATGCTCAAGGACTACGCACTGCAGAGCGGTGCC
GGACTGGCCTTCGAACATCCGGTCAGCAAACCGGTGGTTCTGACCAGCCGGGAGAAGGAAGTGTTGCAGT
GGTGCGCCATCGGCAAGACCAGTTGGGAGATATCGGTTATCTGCAACTGCTCGGAAGCCAATGTGAACTT
CCATATGGGAAATATTCGGCGGAAGTTCGGTGTGACCTCCCGCCGCGTAGCGGCCATTATGGCCGTTAAT
TTGGGTCTTATTACTCTCTGAGGATCCAAACTCGAGTAAGGATCTCCAGGCATCAAATAAAACGAAAGGC
TCAGTCGAAAGACTGGGCCTTTCGTTTTATCTGTTGTTTGTCGGTGAACGCTCTCTACTAGAGTCACACT
GGCTCACCTTCGGGTGGGCCTTTCTGCGTTTATAGGATCCTAACTCGCTCCTCAGGCTTCCTCGCTCACT
GACTCGCTGCGCTCGGTCGTTCGGCTGCGGCGAGCGGTATCAGCTCACTCAAAGGCGGTAATCAATTCGA
CCCAGCTTTCTTGTACAAAGTTGGCATTATAAAAAATAATTGCTCATCAATTTGTTGCAACGAACAGGTC
ACTATCAGTCAAAATAAAATCATTATTTGCCATCCAGCTGATATCCCCTATAGTGAGTCGTATTACATGG
TCATAGCTGTTTCCTGGCAGCTCTGGCCCGTGTCTCAAAATCTCTGATGTTACATTGCACAAGATAAAAA
TATATCATCATGCCTCCTCTAGACCAGCCAGGACAGAAATGCCTCGACTTCGCTGCTGCCCAAGGTTGCC
GGGTGACGCACACCGTGGAAACGGATGAAGGCACGAACCCAGTGGACATAAGCCTGTTCGGTTCGTAAGC
TGTAATGCAAGTAGCGTATGCGCTCACGCAACTGGTCCAGAACCTTGACCGAACGCAGCGGTGGTAACGG
CGCAGTGGCGGTTTTCATGGCTTGTTATGACTGTTTTTTTGGGGTACAGTCTATGCCTCGGGCATCCAAG
CAGCAAGCGCGTTACGCCGTGGGTCGATGTTTGATGTTATGGAGCAGCAACGATGTTACGCAGCAGGGCA
GTCGCCCTAAAACAAAGTTAAACATCATGAGGGAAGCGGTGATCGCCGAAGTATCGACTCAACTATCAGA
GGTAGTTGGCGTCATCGAGCGCCATCTCGAACCGACGTTGCTGGCCGTACATTTGTACGGCTCCGCAGTG
GATGGCGGCCTGAAGCCACACAGTGATATTGATTTGCTGGTTACGGTGACCGTAAGGCTTGATGAAACAA
CGCGGCGAGCTTTGATCAACGACCTTTTGGAAACTTCGGCTTCCCCTGGAGAGAGCGAGATTCTCCGCGC
TGTAGAAGTCACCATTGTTGTGCACGACGACATCATTCCGTGGCGTTATCCAGCTAAGCGCGAACTGCAA
TTTGGAGAATGGCAGCGCAATGACATTCTTGCAGGTATCTTCGAGCCAGCCACGATCGACATTGATCTGG
CTATCTTGCTGACAAAAGCAAGAGAACATAGCGTTGCCTTGGTAGGTCCAGCGGCGGAGGAACTCTTTGA
TCCGGTTCCTGAACAGGATCTATTTGAGGCGCTAAATGAAACCTTAACGCTATGGAACTCGCCGCCCGAC
TGGGCTGGCGATGAGCGAAATGTAGTGCTTACGTTGTCCCGCATTTGGTACAGCGCAGTAACCGGCAAAA
TCGCGCCGAAGGATGTCGCTGCCGACTGGGCAATGGAGCGCCTGCCGGCCCAGTATCAGCCCGTCATACT
TGAAGCTAGACAGGCTTATCTTGGACAAGAAGAAGATCGCTTGGCCTCGCGCGCAGATCAGTTGGAAGAA
TTTGTCCACTACGTGAAAGGCGAGATCACCAAGGTAGTCGGCAAATAACCCTCGAGAGCAGTTCAACCTG
TTGATAGTACGTACTAAGCTCTCATGTTTCACGTACTAAGCTCTCATGTTTAACGTACTAAGCTCTCATG
TTTAACGAACTAAACCCTCATGGCTAACGTACTAAGCTCTCATGGCTAACGTACTAAGCTCTCATGTTTC
ACGTACTAAGCTCTCATGTTTGAACAATAAAATTAATATAAATCAGCAACTTAAATAGCCTCTAAGGTTT
TAAGTTTTATAAGAAAAAAAAGAATATATAAGGCTTTTAAAGCTTTTAAGGTTTAACGGTTGTGGACAAC
AAGCCAGGGATGTAACGCACTGAGAAGCCCTTAGAGCCTCTCAAAGCAATTTTGAGTGACACAGGAACAC
TTAACGGCTGACATGGGAATTAGCCATGGGCCCGTGCGAATCACCCTAGGTGTAAAACGACGGCCAGTCT
TAAG
