>Addgene plasmid #85147 | Bsrs078-LasR | addgene partial sequence | sequence record 168510 | M13-F20 5'-TGTAAAACGACGGCCAGT-3'
GATAGTGACCTGTTCGTTGCAACAAATTGATGAGCAATGCTTTTTTATAATGCCAACTTTGTACAAGAAA
GCTGGGTCGAATTGGTATCACGAGGCAGAATTTCAGATAAAAAAAATCCTTAGCTTTCGCTAAGGATCTG
AAGTGGAATTCATGAGATCTGAATTCAAAAGATCTTAAGTAAGTAAGAGTATACGTATATCGGCTAATAA
CGTATTAAGGCGCTTCGGCGCCTTTTTTTATGGGGGTATTTTCATCCCAATCCACACGTCCAACGCACAG
CAAACACCACGTCGACCCTATCAGCTGCGTGCTTTCTATGAGTCGTTGCTGCATAACTTGACAATTAATC
ATCCGGCTCGTATAATGTGTGGAAGGGCCCAAGTTCACTTAAAAAGGAGATCAACAATGAAAGCAATTTT
CGTACTGAAACATCTTAATCATGCTGGGGAGGGTTTCTAATGGCCTTGGTTGACGGTTTTCTTGAGCTGG
AACGCTCAAGTGGAAAATTGGAGTGGAGCGCCATCCTGCAGAAGATGGCGAGCGACCTTGGATTCTCGAA
GATCCTGTTCGGCCTGTTGCCTAAGGACAGCCAGGACTACGAGAACGCCTTCATCGTCGGCAACTACCCG
GCCGCCTGGCGCGAGCATTACGACCGGGCTGGCTACGCGCGGGTCGACCCGACGGTCAGTCACTGTACCC
AGAGCGTACTGCCGATTTTCTGGGAACCGTCCATCTACCAGACGCGAAAGCAGCACGAGTTCTTCGAGGA
AGCCTCGGCCGCCGGCCTGGTGTATGGGCTGACCATGCCGCTGCATGGTGCTCGCGGCGAACTCGGCGCG
CTGAGCCTCAGCGTGGAAGCGGAAAACCGGGCCGAGGCCAACCGTTTCATGGAGTCGGTCCTGCCGACCC
TGTGGATGCTCAAGGACTACGCACTGCAGA
