>Addgene plasmid #85147 | Bsrs078-LasR | addgene partial sequence | sequence record 168511 | M13-Rev 5'-CAGGAAACAGCTATGACC-3'
ATGATTTTATTTTGACTGATAGTGACCTGTTCGTTGCAACAAATTGATGAGCAATTATTTTTTATAATGC
CAACTTTGTACAAGAAAGCTGGGTCGAATTGATTACCGCCTTTGAGTGAGCTGATACCGCTCGCCGCAGC
CGAACGACCGAGCGCAGCGAGTCAGTGAGCGAGGAAGCCTGAGGAGCGAGTTAGGATCCTATAAACGCAG
AAAGGCCCACCCGAAGGTGAGCCAGTGTGACTCTAGTAGAGAGCGTTCACCGACAAACAACAGATAAAAC
GAAAGGCCCAGTCTTTCGACTGAGCCTTTCGTTTTATTTGATGCCTGGAGATCCTTACTCGAGTTTGGAT
CCTCAGAGAGTAATAAGACCCAAATTAACGGCCATAATGGCCGCTACGCGGCGGGAGGTCACACCGAACT
TCCGCCGAATATTTCCCATATGGAAGTTCACATTGGCTTCCGAGCAGTTGCAGATAACCGATATCTCCCA
ACTGGTCTTGCCGATGGCGCACCACTGCAACACTTCCTTCTCCCGGCTGGTCAGAACCACCGGTTTGCTG
ACCGGATGTTCGAAGGCCAGTCCGGCACCGCTCTGCAGTGCGTAGTCCTTGAGCATCCACAGGGTCGGCA
GGACCGACTCCATGAAACGGTTGGCCTCGGCCCGGTTTTCCGCTTCCACGCTGAGGCTCAGCGCGCCGAG
TTCGCCGCGAGCACCATGCAGCGGCATGGTCAGCCCATACACCAGGCCGGCGGCCGAGGCTTCCTCGAAG
AACTCGTGCTGCTTTCGCGTCTGGTAGATGGACGGTTCCCAGAAAATCGGCAGTACGCTCTGGGTACAGT
GACTGACCGTCGGGTCGACCCGCGCGTAGC
